Addgene plasmid #204136: pJBL830
Purpose: Thermotoga petrophila (T. pe) fluoride riboswitch, D4
Depositing lab: Julius Lucks. Depositing organization: Northwestern University. Publication: The effect of pseudoknot base pairing on cotranscriptional structural switching of the fluoride riboswitch. Hertz LM, White EN, Kuznedelov K, Cheng L, Yu AM, Kakkaramadam R, Severinov K, Chen A, Lucks JB. Nucleic Acids Res. 2024 May 8;52(8):4466-4482. doi: 10.1093/nar/gkae231. PubMed 38567721.
Backbone
  Vector backbone: p15A oripACYC
  Total vector size (bp): 3208
  Vector type: Bacterial Expression, Synthetic Biology
Growth in bacteria
  Bacterial resistance: Chloramphenicol, 25 μg/mL
  Growth temperature: 37°C
  Growth strain: DH5alpha
  Copy number: Low Copy
Gene/Insert
  Gene/Insert name: T. pe fluoride riboswitch with decreasing mutant at position 4 regulated sfGFP (alt name: superfolder Green Fluorescent Protein)
  Species: Synthetic
  Insert size (bp): 714
Terms and licenses: Academic/Nonprofit Terms; Industry Terms: Not Available to Industry
How to cite: pJBL830 was a gift from Julius Lucks (Addgene plasmid # 204136 ; http://n2t.net/addgene:204136 ; RRID:Addgene_204136)
