[The description below was written by a language model from this plasmid's Addgene catalogue record and pLannotate feature annotations shown in this document.]
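Description:
pJBL830 is a small (about 3.2 kb) bacterial expression and synthetic biology plasmid built on a pACYC-type backbone. It replicates from the p15A origin, which the record lists as low copy and which is compatible with ColE1-origin plasmids in the same E. coli cell. Selection is by chloramphenicol, through the cat (chloramphenicol acetyltransferase) gene driven by its native promoter and followed by a lambda t0 terminator. The annotation also picks up short fragments of IS1, an RSF origin, and the lac UV5 and tet promoters. These appear to be backbone remnants or partial matches rather than functional parts.

The payload is a riboswitch reporter cassette. The strong constitutive synthetic promoter J23119 (SpeI variant) drives transcription directly into a fluoride riboswitch from Thermotoga petrophila, which sits upstream of a 714 bp superfolder GFP coding sequence. The cassette is closed by tandem rrnB T1 and T7Te terminators. This version carries the "D4" variant, described in the record as a "decreasing" mutant at position 4 of the riboswitch; the exact substitution is not stated. Fluoride riboswitches generally act at the level of transcription: ligand binding stabilises a pseudoknotted aptamer fold, which disfavours formation of an intrinsic terminator and allows read-through into the downstream gene. sfGFP fluorescence therefore reports riboswitch activity in cells.

According to the associated publication title, the construct belongs to a study of how pseudoknot base pairing affects cotranscriptional structural switching of the fluoride riboswitch. It most likely serves as one member of a mutant series compared by fluorescence output in E. coli.
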