Features (pLannotate 1.2.2; 13 found; start..end, strand, type, name):
    122..265     -  mobile_element IS1 (fragment): prokaryotic transposable element IS1
    401..495     -  terminator     lambda t0 terminator: transcription terminator from phage lambda
    519..1175    -  CDS            cat: CAT_ECOLX - Experimental evidence at protein level: Swiss-Prot protein existence level 1. This enzyme is an effector of chloramphenicol resistance in bacteria. From Escherichia coli. This protein is used as a marker in many commonly used cloning vectors, such as pACYC184.
   1176..1273    -  promoter       cat promoter: promoter of the E. coli cat gene encoding chloramphenicol acetyltransferase
   1331..1358    -  terminator     T7Te terminator: phage T7 early transcription terminator
   1374..1445    -  terminator     rrnB T1 terminator: transcription terminator T1 from the E. coli rrnB gene
   1481..2194    -  CDS            Superfolder GFP: Superfolder GFP is a basic (constitutively fluorescent) green fluorescent protein published in 2005, derived from Aequorea victoria. It is reported to be a very rapidly-maturing weak dimer.
   2234..2297    -  ncRNA          Fluoride: Accession: RF01734 - Fluoride riboswitch
   2294..2328    -  promoter       J23119(SpeI) promoter: bacterial promoter (Registry of Standard Biological Parts BBa J23119) modified to end with an SpeI site
   2344..2365    -  promoter       lac UV5 promoter (fragment): E. coli lac promoter with an "up" mutation
   2386..2410    -  promoter       tet promoter (fragment): E. coli promoter for tetracycline efflux protein gene
   2522..3067    +  rep_origin     p15A ori: Plasmids containing the medium-copy-number p15A origin of replication can be propagated in E. coli cells that contain a second plasmid with the ColE1 origin.
   3155..3       +  rep_origin     RSF ori (fragment) (across the origin): Plasmids containing the RSF 1030 origin of replication can be propagated in E. coli cells that contain additional plasmids with compatible origins.
>Addgene plasmid #204136 | pJBL830 | addgene full sequence | sequence record 403412 | Addgene NGS Result
GAATATATCCTGTATCACATATTCTGCTGACGCACCGGTGCAGCCTTTTTTCTCCTGCCACATGAAGCAC
TTCACTGACACCCTCATCAGTGCCAACATAGTAAGCCAGTATACACTCCGCTAGCGCTGATGTCCGGCGG
TGCTTTTGCCGTTACGCACCACCCCGTCAGTAGCTGAACAGGAGGGACAGCTGATAGAAACAGAAGCCAC
TGGAGCACCTCAAAAACACCATCATACACTAAATCAGTAAGTTGGCAGCATCACCCGACGCACTTTGCGC
CGAATAAATACCTGTGACGGAAGATCACTTCGCAGAATAAATAAATCCTGGTGTCCCTGTTGATACCGGG
AAGCCCTGGGCCAACTTTTGGCGAAAATGAGACGTTGATCGGAGGCTTGGATTCTCACCAATAAAAAACG
CCCGGCGGCAACCGAGCGTTCTGAACAAATCCAGATGGAGTTCTGAGGTCATTACTGGATCTATCAACAG
GAGTCCAAGCGAGCTCGATATCAAATTACGCCCCGCCCTGCCACTCATCGCAGTACTGTTGTAATTCATT
AAGCATTCTGCCGACATGGAAGCCATCACAAACGGCATGATGAACCTGAATCGCCAGCGGCATCAGCACC
TTGTCGCCTTGCGTATAATATTTGCCCATGGTGAAAACGGGGGCGAAGAAGTTGTCCATATTGGCCACGT
TTAAATCAAAACTGGTGAAACTCACCCAGGGATTGGCTGAGACGAAAAACATATTCTCAATAAACCCTTT
AGGGAAATAGGCCAGGTTTTCACCGTAACACGCCACATCTTGCGAATATATGTGTAGAAACTGCCGGAAA
TCGTCGTGGTATTCACTCCAGAGCGATGAAAACGTTTCAGTTTGCTCATGGAAAACGGTGTAACAAGGGT
GAACACTATCCCATATCACCAGCTCACCGTCTTTCATTGCCATACGAAATTCCGGATGAGCATTCATCAG
GCGGGCAAGAATGTGAATAAAGGCCGGATAAAACTTGTGCTTATTTTTCTTTACGGTCTTTAAAAAGGCC
GTAATATCCAGCTGAACGGTCTGGTTATAGGTACATTGAGCAACTGACTGAAATGCCTCAAAATGTTCTT
TACGATGCCATTGGGATATATCAACGGTGGTATATCCAGTGATTTTTTTCTCCATTTTAGCTTCCTTAGC
TCCTGAAAATCTCGATAACTCAAAAAATACGCCCGGTAGTGATCTTATTTCATTATGGTGAAAGTTGGAA
CCTCTTACGTGCCCGATCAACTGCAGTCTAGACTCGAGTAAGGATCCCAAAACCGTACCCTAGGTATAAA
CGCAGAAAGGCCCACCCGAAGGTGAGCCAGTGTGACTCTAGTAGAGAGCGTTCACCGACAAACAACAGAT
AAAACGAAAGGCCCAGTCTTTCGACTGAGCCTTTCGTTTTATTTGATGCCTGGAGATCCTTACTCGAGTT
TGGATCCTTATTTGTAGAGCTCATCCATGCCATGTGTAATCCCAGCAGCAGTTACAAACTCAAGAAGGAC
CATGTGGTCACGCTTTTCGTTGGGATCTTTCGAAAGGACAGATTGTGTCGACAGGTAATGGTTGTCTGGT
AAAAGGACAGGGCCATCGCCAATTGGAGTATTTTGTTGATAATGGTCTGCTAGTTGAACGGAACCATCTT
CAACGTTGTGGCGAATTTTGAAGTTAGCTTTGATTCCATTCTTTTGTTTGTCTGCCGTGATGTATACATT
GTGTGAGTTAAAGTTGTACTCGAGTTTGTGTCCAAGAATGTTTCCATCTTCTTTAAAATCAATACCCTTT
AACTCGATACGATTAACAAGGGTATCACCTTCAAACTTGACTTCAGCACGCGTCTTGTAGGTCCCGTCAT
CTTTGAAAGATATAGTGCGTTCCTGTACATAACCTTCGGGCATGGCACTCTTGAAAAAGTCATGCCGTTT
CATGTGATCCGGATAACGGGAAAAGCATTGAACACCATAGGTCAGAGTAGTGACAAGTGTTGGCCACGGA
ACAGGTAGTTTTCCAGTAGTGCAAATAAATTTAAGGGTGAGTTTTCCGTTTGTAGCATCACCTTCACCCT
CTCCACGGACAGAAAATTTGTGCCCATTAACATCACCATCTAATTCAACAAGAATTGGGACAACTCCAGT
GAAAAGTTCTTCTCCTTTGCTCATAGATCCTTCCTCCTACAAAAGAAAATGGCTTCTACTGATCAAGCCA
GTAGAAGCCATCAGCCCTCTTCAGGGCAGTTTGGGCGGGCTTCATCGCCCGTTACTAGTATTATACCTAG
GACTGAGCTAGCTGTCAAAGATCTTTAGAATTCAGCCGGAAGCATAAAGTGTAAAGCCTCTCGGCGCGCC
ATCGGAAGCTTATCGATGATAAGCTGTCAAACATGAGAATTACAACTTATATCGTATGGGGCTGACTTCA
GGTGCTACATTTGAAGAGATAAATTGCACTGAAATCTAGAAATATTTTATCTGATTAATAAGATGATCTT
CTTGAGATCGTTTTGGTCTGCGCGTAATCTCTTGCTCTGAAAACGAAAAAACCGCCTTGCAGGGCGGTTT
TTCGAAGGTTCTCTGAGCTACCAACTCTTTGAACCGAGGTAACTGGCTTGGAGGAGCGCAGTCACCAAAA
CTTGTCCTTTCAGTTTAGCCTTAACCGGCGCATGACTTCAAGACTAACTCCTCTAAATCAATTACCAGTG
GCTGCTGCCAGTGGTGCTTTTGCATGTCTTTCCGGGTTGGACTCAAGACGATAGTTACCGGATAAGGCGC
AGCGGTCGGACTGAACGGGGGGTTCGTGCATACAGTCCAGCTTGGAGCGAACTGCCTACCCGGAACTGAG
TGTCAGGCGTGGAATGAGACAAACGCGGCCATAACAGCGGAATGACACCGGTAAACCGAAAGGCAGGAAC
AGGAGAGCGCACGAGGGAGCCGCCAGGGGGAAACGCCTGGTATCTTTATAGTCCTGTCGGGTTTCGCCAC
CACTGATTTGAGCGTCAGATTTCGTGATGCTTGTCAGGGGGGCGGAGCCTATGGAAAAACGGCTTTGCCG
CGGCCCTCTCACTTCCCTGTTAAGTATCTTCCTGGCATCTTCCAGGAAATCTCCGCCCCGTTCGTAAGCC
ATTTCCGCTCGCCGCAGTCGAACGACCGAGCGTAGCGAGTCAGTGAGCGAGGAAGCG
